Addgene plasmid #117932: sfTq2-C1
Purpose: Superfolder mTurquoise2
Depositing lab: Tanneke den Blaauwen. Depositing organization: University of Amsterdam. Publication: Superfolder mTurquoise2(ox) optimized for the bacterial periplasm allows high efficiency in vivo FRET of cell division antibiotic targets. Meiresonne NY, Consoli E, Mertens LMY, Chertkova AO, Goedhart J, den Blaauwen T. Mol Microbiol. 2019 Apr;111(4):1025-1038. doi: 10.1111/mmi.14206. Epub 2019 Feb 28. PubMed 30648295.
Backbone
  Vector backbone: c1
  Vector type: Bacterial Expression
Growth in bacteria
  Bacterial resistance: Kanamycin, 50 μg/mL
  Growth temperature: 37°C
  Growth strain: DH5alpha
  Copy number: High Copy
Gene/Insert
  Gene/Insert name: sfTq2
  Cloning method: Unknown
  Sequencing primers: 5′ nn; 3′ nn
Terms and licenses: Academic/Nonprofit Terms; Industry Terms: Not Available to Industry
How to cite: sfTq2-C1 was a gift from Tanneke den Blaauwen (Addgene plasmid # 117932 ; http://n2t.net/addgene:117932 ; RRID:Addgene_117932)
