[The description below was written by a language model from this plasmid's Addgene catalogue record and pLannotate feature annotations shown in this document.]
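Description:
sfTq2-C1 is a 4.7 kb plasmid carrying superfolder mTurquoise2 (sfTq2), a constitutively fluorescent cyan protein derived from Aequorea victoria GFP, in a "C1"-style backbone. The catalogue entry lists the vector type as bacterial expression, but the annotated features show the layout of a mammalian expression vector. The human cytomegalovirus immediate early enhancer and promoter sit upstream of the sfTq2 coding sequence, which is followed directly by a multiple cloning site and then an SV40 polyadenylation signal. With the cloning site placed after the fluorescent protein, a gene of interest could be inserted in frame to yield a fusion bearing sfTq2 at its N-terminus. No bacterial promoter driving sfTq2 is annotated, so the discrepancy with the stated vector type is best noted rather than resolved.

The plasmid is propagated in E. coli at high copy from a ColE1/pUC-type origin and selected with kanamycin. The resistance gene is the Tn5 aminoglycoside phosphotransferase (NeoR/KanR), preceded by both a bacterial bla promoter and the SV40 enhancer/early promoter and followed by an HSV TK polyadenylation signal. This arrangement gives kanamycin resistance in bacteria and would allow G418 selection in mammalian cells. An f1 origin is also present, permitting single-stranded DNA production. The short large T antigen, ble and bGH poly(A) fragments annotated are probably backbone remnants or partial matches rather than functional elements.

The associated publication concerns superfolder mTurquoise2 variants optimised for the bacterial periplasm and used for in vivo FRET studies of cell division proteins. This plasmid appears to serve as a source of the sfTq2 coding sequence and as a vector for building or expressing cyan fusions.
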