Features (pLannotate 1.2.2; 14 found; start..end, strand, type, name):
     81..384     +  enhancer       CMV enhancer: human cytomegalovirus immediate early enhancer
    385..588     +  promoter       CMV promoter: human cytomegalovirus (CMV) immediate early promoter
    633..1349    +  CDS            Superfolder mTurquoise2: Superfolder mTurquoise2 is a basic (constitutively fluorescent) cyan fluorescent protein published in 2019, derived from Aequorea victoria.
   1350..1415    +  misc_feature   MCS: multiple cloning site
   1432..1516    +  CDS            large T antigen (fragment): large T antigen from SV40 (simian virus 40)
   1539..1660    +  polyA_signal   SV40 poly(A) signal: SV40 polyadenylation signal
   1694..2122    -  rep_origin     f1 ori (sequence partly withheld): f1 bacteriophage origin of replication; arrow indicates direction of (+) strand synthesis
   2149..2253    +  promoter       AmpR promoter: bla
   2255..2612    +  promoter       SV40 promoter: SV40 enhancer and early promoter
   2647..3441    +  CDS            NeoR/KanR: aminoglycoside phosphotransferase from Tn5; aph(3')-II (or nptII); confers resistance to neomycin, kanamycin, and G418 (Geneticin®)
   3462..3614    +  CDS            ble (fragment): BLE_KLEPN - Experimental evidence at protein level: Swiss-Prot protein existence level 1. Binding protein with a strong affinity to the bleomycin family of antibiotics. Binds to CL990; an antimitotic-antibiotic compound. From Klebsiella pneumoniae.
   3673..3720    +  polyA_signal   HSV TK poly(A) signal: herpes simplex virus thymidine kinase polyadenylation signal (Cole and Stacy, 1985)
   3811..3827    -  polyA_signal   bGH poly(A) signal (fragment): bovine growth hormone polyadenylation signal
   4049..4637    +  rep_origin     ori: high-copy-number ColE1/pMB1/pBR322/pUC origin of replication
>Addgene plasmid #117932 | sfTq2-C1 | addgene full sequence | sequence record 227552 | Addgene NGS Result
ACCGTATTACCGCCATGCATTAGTTATTAATAGTAATCAATTACGGGGTCATTAGTTCATAGCCCATATA
TGGAGTTCCGCGTTACATAACTTACGGTAAATGGCCCGCCTGGCTGACCGCCCAACGACCCCCGCCCATT
GACGTCAATAATGACGTATGTTCCCATAGTAACGCCAATAGGGACTTTCCATTGACGTCAATGGGTGGAG
TATTTACGGTAAACTGCCCACTTGGCAGTACATCAAGTGTATCATATGCCAAGTACGCCCCCTATTGACG
TCAATGACGGTAAATGGCCCGCCTGGCATTATGCCCAGTACATGACCTTATGGGACTTTCCTACTTGGCA
GTACATCTACGTATTAGTCATCGCTATTACCATGGTGATGCGGTTTTGGCAGTACATCAATGGGCGTGGA
TAGCGGTTTGACTCACGGGGATTTCCAAGTCTCCACCCCATTGACGTCAATGGGAGTTTGTTTTGGCACC
AAAATCAACGGGACTTTCCAAAATGTCGTAACAACTCCGCCCCATTGACGCAAATGGGCGGTAGGCGTGT
ACGGTGGGAGGTCTATATAAGCAGAGCTGGTTTAGTGAACCGTCAGATCCGCTAGCGCTACCGGTCGCCA
CCATGGTGAGCAAGGGCGAGGAGCTGTTCACCGGGGTGGTGCCCATCCTGGTCGAGCTGGACGGCGACGT
AAACGGCCACAAGTTCAGCGTGCGCGGCGAGGGCGAGGGCGATGCCACCAATGGCAAGCTGACCCTGAAG
TTCATCTGCACCACCGGCAAGCTGCCCGTGCCCTGGCCCACCCTCGTGACCACCCTGTCCTGGGGCGTGC
AGTGCTTCGCCCGCTACCCCGACCACATGAAGCAGCACGACTTCTTCAAGTCCGCCATGCCCGAAGGCTA
CGTCCAGGAGCGCACCATCAGCTTCAAGGACGACGGCACATACAAGACCCGCGCCGAGGTGAAGTTCGAG
GGCGACACCCTGGTGAACCGCATCGAGCTGAAGGGCATCGACTTCAAGGAGGACGGCAACATCCTGGGGC
ACAAGCTGGAGTACAACTACTTTAGCGACAACGTCTATATCACCGCCGACAAGCAGAAGAACGGCATCAA
GGCCAACTTCAAGATCCGCCACAACGTGGAGGACGGCGGCGTGCAGCTCGCCGACCACTACCAGCAGAAC
ACCCCCATCGGCGACGGCCCCGTGCTGCTGCCCGACAACCACTACCTGAGCACCCAGTCCAAGCTGAGCA
AAGACCCCAACGAGAAGCGCGATCACATGGTCCTGCTGGAGTTCGTGACCGCCGCCGGGATCACTCTCGG
CATGGACGAGCTGTACAAGTCCGGACTCAGATCTCGAGCTCAAGCTTCGAATTCTGCAGTCGACGGTACC
GCGGGCCCGGGATCCACCGGATCTAGATAACTGATCATAATCAGCCATACCACATTTGTAGAGGTTTTAC
TTGCTTTAAAAAACCTCCCACACCTCCCCCTGAACCTGAAACATAAAATGAATGCAATTGTTGTTGTTAA
CTTGTTTATTGCAGCTTATAATGGTTACAAATAAAGCAATAGCATCACAAATTTCACAAATAAAGCATTT
TTTTCACTGCATTCTAGTTGTGGTTTGTCCAAACTCATCAATGTATCTTAAGGCGTAAATTGTAAGCGTT
AATATTTTGTTAAAATTCGCGTTAAATTTTTGTTAAATCAGCTCATTTTTTAACCAATAGGCCGAAATCG
GCAAAATCCCTTATAAATCAAAAGAATAGACCGAGATAGGGT
[37 nt withheld, positions 1793-1829]
AAAGAACGTGGACTCCAACGTCAAAGG
[49 nt withheld, positions 1857-1905]
T
[91 nt withheld, positions 1907-1997]
G
[124 nt withheld, positions 1999-2122]
CAGGTGGCACTTTTCGGGGAAATGTGCGCGGAACCCCTATTTGTTTATTTTTCTAAATACATTCAAATAT
GTATCCGCTCATGAGACAATAACCCTGATAAATGCTTCAATAATATTGAAAAAGGAAGAGTCCTGAGGCG
GAAAGAACCAGCTGTGGAATGTGTGTCAGTTAGGGTGTGGAAAGTCCCCAGGCTCCCCAGCAGGCAGAAG
TATGCAAAGCATGCATCTCAATTAGTCAGCAACCAGGTGTGGAAAGTCCCCAGGCTCCCCAGCAGGCAGA
AGTATGCAAAGCATGCATCTCAATTAGTCAGCAACCATAGTCCCGCCCCTAACTCCGCCCATCCCGCCCC
TAACTCCGCCCAGTTCCGCCCATTCTCCGCCCCATGGCTGACTAATTTTTTTTATTTATGCAGAGGCCGA
GGCCGCCTCGGCCTCTGAGCTATTCCAGAAGTAGTGAGGAGGCTTTTTTGGAGGCCTAGGCTTTTGCAAA
GATCGATCAAGAGACAGGATGAGGATCGTTTCGCATGATTGAACAAGATGGATTGCACGCAGGTTCTCCG
GCCGCTTGGGTGGAGAGGCTATTCGGCTATGACTGGGCACAACAGACAATCGGCTGCTCTGATGCCGCCG
TGTTCCGGCTGTCAGCGCAGGGGCGCCCGGTTCTTTTTGTCAAGACCGACCTGTCCGGTGCCCTGAATGA
ACTGCAAGACGAGGCAGCGCGGCTATCGTGGCTGGCCACGACGGGCGTTCCTTGCGCAGCTGTGCTCGAC
GTTGTCACTGAAGCGGGAAGGGACTGGCTGCTATTGGGCGAAGTGCCGGGGCAGGATCTCCTGTCATCTC
ACCTTGCTCCTGCCGAGAAAGTATCCATCATGGCTGATGCAATGCGGCGGCTGCATACGCTTGATCCGGC
TACCTGCCCATTCGACCACCAAGCGAAACATCGCATCGAGCGAGCACGTACTCGGATGGAAGCCGGTCTT
GTCGATCAGGATGATCTGGACGAAGAGCATCAGGGGCTCGCGCCAGCCGAACTGTTCGCCAGGCTCAAGG
CGAGCATGCCCGACGGCGAGGATCTCGTCGTGACCCATGGCGATGCCTGCTTGCCGAATATCATGGTGGA
AAATGGCCGCTTTTCTGGATTCATCGACTGTGGCCGGCTGGGTGTGGCGGACCGCTATCAGGACATAGCG
TTGGCTACCCGTGATATTGCTGAAGAGCTTGGCGGCGAATGGGCTGACCGCTTCCTCGTGCTTTACGGTA
TCGCCGCTCCCGATTCGCAGCGCATCGCCTTCTATCGCCTTCTTGACGAGTTCTTCTGAGCGGGACTCTG
GGGTTCGAAATGACCGACCAAGCGACGCCCAACCTGCCATCACGAGATTTCGATTCCACCGCCGCCTTCT
ATGAAAGGTTGGGCTTCGGAATCGTTTTCCGGGACGCCGGCTGGATGATCCTCCAGCGCGGGGATCTCAT
GCTGGAGTTCTTCGCCCACCCTAGGGGGAGGCTAACTGAAACACGGAAGGAGACAATACCGGAAGGAACC
CGCGCTATGACGGCAATAAAAAGACAGAATAAAACGCACGGTGTTGGGTCGTTTGTTCATAAACGCGGGG
TTCGGTCCCAGGGCTGGCACTCTGTCGATACCCCACCGAGACCCCATTGGGGCCAATACGCCCGCGTTTC
TTCCTTTTCCCCACCCCACCCCCCAAGTTCGGGTGAAGGCCCAGGGCTCGCAGCCAACGTCGGGGCGGCA
GGCCCTGCCATAGCCTCAGGTTACTCATATATACTTTAGATTGATTTAAAACTTCATTTTTAATTTAAAA
GGATCTAGGTGAAGATCCTTTTTGATAATCTCATGACCAAAATCCCTTAACGTGAGTTTTCGTTCCACTG
AGCGTCAGACCCCGTAGAAAAGATCAAAGGATCTTCTTGAGATCCTTTTTTTCTGCGCGTAATCTGCTGC
TTGCAAACAAAAAAACCACCGCTACCAGCGGTGGTTTGTTTGCCGGATCAAGAGCTACCAACTCTTTTTC
CGAAGGTAACTGGCTTCAGCAGAGCGCAGATACCAAATACTGTTCTTCTAGTGTAGCCGTAGTTAGGCCA
CCACTTCAAGAACTCTGTAGCACCGCCTACATACCTCGCTCTGCTAATCCTGTTACCAGTGGCTGCTGCC
AGTGGCGATAAGTCGTGTCTTACCGGGTTGGACTCAAGACGATAGTTACCGGATAAGGCGCAGCGGTCGG
GCTGAACGGGGGGTTCGTGCACACAGCCCAGCTTGGAGCGAACGACCTACACCGAACTGAGATACCTACA
GCGTGAGCTATGAGAAAGCGCCACGCTTCCCGAAGGGAGAAAGGCGGACAGGTATCCGGTAAGCGGCAGG
GTCGGAACAGGAGAGCGCACGAGGGAGCTTCCAGGGGGAAACGCCTGGTATCTTTATAGTCCTGTCGGGT
TTCGCCACCTCTGACTTGAGCGTCGATTTTTGTGATGCTCGTCAGGGGGGCGGAGCCTATGGAAAAACGC
CAGCAACGCGGCCTTTTTACGGTTCCTGGCCTTTTGCTGGCCTTTTGCTCACATGTTCTTTCCTGCGTTA
TCCCCTGATTCTGTGGATA
