>Addgene plasmid #117932 | sfTq2-C1 | depositor partial sequence | sequence record 222800 | sfTq2
CTACCGGTCGCCACCATGGTGAGCAAGGGCGAGGAGCTGTTCACCGGGGTGGTGCCCATCCTGGTCGAGC
TGGACGGCGACGTAAACGGCCACAAGTTCAGCGTGCGCGGCGAGGGCGAGGGCGATGCCACCAATGGCAA
GCTGACCCTGAAGTTCATCTGCACCACCGGCAAGCTGCCCGTGCCCTGGCCCACCCTCGTGACCACCCTG
TCCTGGGGCGTGCAGTGCTTCGCCCGCTACCCCGACCACATGAAGCAGCACGACTTCTTCAAGTCCGCCA
TGCCCGAAGGCTACGTCCAGGAGCGCACCATCAGCTTCAAGGACGACGGCACATACAAGACCCGCGCCGA
GGTGAAGTTCGAGGGCGACACCCTGGTGAACCGCATCGAGCTGAAGGGCATCGACTTCAAGGAGGACGGC
AACATCCTGGGGCACAAGCTGGAGTACAACTACTTTAGCGACAACGTCTATATCACCGCCGACAAGCAGA
AGAACGGCATCAAGGCCAACTTCAAGATCCGCCACAACGTGGAGGACGGCGGCGTGCAGCTCGCCGACCA
CTACCAGCAGAACACCCCCATCGGCGACGGCCCCGTGCTGCTGCCCGACAACCACTACCTGAGCACCCAG
TCCAAGCTGAGCAAAGACCCCAACGAGAAGCGCGATCACATGGTCCTGCTGGAGTTCGTGACCGCCGCCG
GGATCACTCTCGGCATGGACGAGCTGTACAAGTC
